Addgene plasmid #200082: pmKO-imp α
Purpose: Expresses mKO-tagged human importinα in mammalian cells
Depositing lab: Kenji Sugimoto. Depositing organization: Osaka Metropolitan University. Publication: A rapid and simple method of evaluating the dimeric tendency of fluorescent proteins in living cells using a truncated protein of importin alpha as fusion tag. Nakagawa C, Nishimura S, Senda-Murata K, Sugimoto K. Biosci Biotechnol Biochem. 2012;76(2):388-90. doi: 10.1271/bbb.110677. Epub 2012 Feb 7. PubMed 22313767.
Backbone
  Vector backbone: pmKO1-MC1
  Backbone manufacturer: MBL
  Backbone size w/o insert (bp): 4600
  Total vector size (bp): 5700
  Vector type: Mammalian Expression
  Selectable markers: Neomycin (select with G418)
Growth in bacteria
  Bacterial resistance: Kanamycin, 50 μg/mL
  Growth temperature: 37°C
  Growth strain: DH5alpha
  Copy number: Unknown
Gene/Insert
  Gene/Insert name: importin α (alt name: KPNA2)
  Species: H. sapiens (human)
  Insert size (bp): 1000
  Entrez Gene: KPNA2 (a.k.a. IPOA1, PTAC58, QIP2, RCH1, SRP1-alpha, SRP1alpha)
  Promoter: CMV
  Tag / fusion protein: mKO (N terminal on backbone)
  Cloning method: Restriction Enzyme; 5′ cloning site unknown (unknown if destroyed); 3′ cloning site unknown (unknown if destroyed)
  Sequencing primers: 5′ mKO C-terminal side; 3′ SV40 poly A side
Terms and licenses: Academic/Nonprofit Terms; Industry Terms: Not Available to Industry
Depositor comments: The DNA fragment of imp α is the same as the one cloned in pEGFP-imp α Plasmid vector pmKO1-MC1 is the same as the pmKO-AF8 except for the cloning sites.
How to cite: pmKO-imp α was a gift from Kenji Sugimoto (Addgene plasmid # 200082 ; http://n2t.net/addgene:200082 ; RRID:Addgene_200082)
