[The description below was written by a language model from this plasmid's Addgene catalogue record and pLannotate feature annotations shown in this document.]
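Description:
pmKO-imp α is a mammalian expression plasmid built on the commercial pmKO1-MC1 backbone, designed to produce human importin α (KPNA2) fused at its N-terminus to the orange fluorescent protein mKO (monomeric Kusabira Orange). Expression is driven by the human cytomegalovirus immediate-early enhancer and promoter. The mKO coding sequence is followed by a short remnant of the multiple cloning site, then the KPNA2 sequence, and the transcript is terminated by an SV40 polyadenylation signal. The annotation identifies the KPNA2 segment as a fragment of roughly 840 bp, and the catalogue lists an insert of about 1 kb, so the plasmid appears to carry a partial rather than full-length importin α coding region. This fits the associated publication, which uses a truncated importin α as a fusion tag. The cloning sites used are not recorded. The depositor notes that the insert is the same fragment used in a sister EGFP construct.

The plasmid replicates in E. coli from a high-copy ColE1/pUC-type origin and also carries an f1 origin for single-stranded DNA production. A single Tn5 aminoglycoside phosphotransferase gene (NeoR/KanR) serves both hosts. A bacterial (bla) promoter drives it for kanamycin selection in bacteria, and the SV40 enhancer/early promoter drives it for G418 selection in mammalian cells, with an HSV TK polyadenylation signal downstream. The sequenced record is about 5.6 kb, close to the catalogued total of 5.7 kb.

According to the associated publication, the construct belongs to a live-cell imaging approach that uses a truncated importin α fusion to assess the dimerisation tendency of fluorescent proteins, here mKO.
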