Features (pLannotate 1.2.2; 15 found; start..end, strand, type, name):
    189..983     +  CDS            NeoR/KanR: aminoglycoside phosphotransferase from Tn5; aph(3')-II (or nptII); confers resistance to neomycin, kanamycin, and G418 (Geneticin®)
   1004..1156    +  CDS            ble (fragment): BLE_KLEPN - Experimental evidence at protein level: Swiss-Prot protein existence level 1. Binding protein with a strong affinity to the bleomycin family of antibiotics. Binds to CL990; an antimitotic-antibiotic compound. From Klebsiella pneumoniae.
   1215..1262    +  polyA_signal   HSV TK poly(A) signal: herpes simplex virus thymidine kinase polyadenylation signal (Cole and Stacy, 1985)
   1353..1369    -  polyA_signal   bGH poly(A) signal (fragment): bovine growth hormone polyadenylation signal
   1591..2179    +  rep_origin     ori: high-copy-number ColE1/pMB1/pBR322/pUC origin of replication
   2354..2657    +  enhancer       CMV enhancer: human cytomegalovirus immediate early enhancer
   2658..2861    +  promoter       CMV promoter: human cytomegalovirus (CMV) immediate early promoter
   2899..3552    +  CDS            mKO: mKO is a basic (constitutively fluorescent) orange fluorescent protein published in 2004, derived from Verrillofungia concinna. It has low acid sensitivity.
   3554..3570    +  misc_feature   MCS (fragment): multiple cloning site
   3592..4428    +  CDS            KPNA2 (fragment): IMA1_HUMAN - Also known as RCH1, SRP1. Experimental evidence at protein level: Swiss-Prot protein existence level 1. Functions in nuclear protein import as an adapter protein for nuclear receptor KPNB1. Binds specifically and directly to substrates containing either a simple or bipartite NLS motif. Docking of the importin/substrate complex to the nuclear pore complex (NPC) is mediated by KPNB1 through binding to nucleoporin FxFG repeats and the complex is subsequently translocated through the pore by an energy requiring, Ran-dependent mechanism. At the nucleoplasmic side of the NPC, Ran binds
   4559..4642    +  CDS            large T antigen (fragment): large T antigen from SV40 (simian virus 40)
   4665..4786    +  polyA_signal   SV40 poly(A) signal: SV40 polyadenylation signal
   4820..5248    -  rep_origin     f1 ori (sequence partly withheld): f1 bacteriophage origin of replication; arrow indicates direction of (+) strand synthesis
   5275..5379    +  promoter       AmpR promoter: bla
   5381..155     +  promoter       SV40 promoter (across the origin): SV40 enhancer and early promoter
>Addgene plasmid #200082 | pmKO-imp α | addgene full sequence | sequence record 397396 | Addgene NGS Result
CGCCCATCCCGCCCCTAACTCCGCCCAGTTCCGCCCATTCTCCGCCCCATGGCTGACTAATTTTTTTTAT
TTATGCAGAGGCCGAGGCCGCCTCGGCCTCTGAGCTATTCCAGAAGTAGTGAGGAGGCTTTTTTGGAGGC
CTAGGCTTTTGCAAAGATCATCAAGAGACAGGATGAGGATCGTTTCGCATGATTGAACAAGATGGATTGC
ACGCAGGTTCTCCGGCCGCTTGGGTGGAGAGGCTATTCGGCTATGACTGGGCACAACAGACAATCGGCTG
CTCTGATGCCGCCGTGTTCCGGCTGTCAGCGCAGGGGCGCCCGGTTCTTTTTGTCAAGACCGACCTGTCC
GGTGCCCTGAATGAACTGCAAGACGAGGCAGCGCGGCTATCGTGGCTGGCCACGACGGGCGTTCCTTGCG
CAGCTGTGCTCGACGTTGTCACTGAAGCGGGAAGGGACTGGCTGCTATTGGGCGAAGTGCCGGGGCAGGA
TCTCCTGTCATCTCACCTTGCTCCTGCCGAGAAAGTATCCATCATGGCTGATGCAATGCGGCGGCTGCAT
ACGCTTGATCCGGCTACCTGCCCATTCGACCACCAAGCGAAACATCGCATCGAGCGAGCACGTACTCGGA
TGGAAGCCGGTCTTGTCGATCAGGATGATCTGGACGAAGAGCATCAGGGGCTCGCGCCAGCCGAACTGTT
CGCCAGGCTCAAGGCGAGCATGCCCGACGGCGAGGATCTCGTCGTGACCCATGGCGATGCCTGCTTGCCG
AATATCATGGTGGAAAATGGCCGCTTTTCTGGATTCATCGACTGTGGCCGGCTGGGTGTGGCGGACCGCT
ATCAGGACATAGCGTTGGCTACCCGTGATATTGCTGAAGAGCTTGGCGGCGAATGGGCTGACCGCTTCCT
CGTGCTTTACGGTATCGCCGCTCCCGATTCGCAGCGCATCGCCTTCTATCGCCTTCTTGACGAGTTCTTC
TGAGCGGGACTCTGGGGTTCGAAATGACCGACCAAGCGACGCCCAACCTGCCATCACGAGATTTCGATTC
CACCGCCGCCTTCTATGAAAGGTTGGGCTTCGGAATCGTTTTCCGGGACGCCGGCTGGATGATCCTCCAG
CGCGGGGATCTCATGCTGGAGTTCTTCGCCCACCCTAGGGGGAGGCTAACTGAAACACGGAAGGAGACAA
TACCGGAAGGAACCCGCGCTATGACGGCAATAAAAAGACAGAATAAAACGCACGGTGTTGGGTCGTTTGT
TCATAAACGCGGGGTTCGGTCCCAGGGCTGGCACTCTGTCGATACCCCACCGAGACCCCATTGGGGCCAA
TACGCCCGCGTTTCTTCCTTTTCCCCACCCCACCCCCCAAGTTCGGGTGAAGGCCCAGGGCTCGCAGCCA
ACGTCGGGGCGGCAGGCCCTGCCATAGCCTCAGGTTACTCATATATACTTTAGATTGATTTAAAACTTCA
TTTTTAATTTAAAAGGATCTAGGTGAAGATCCTTTTTGATAATCTCATGACCAAAATCCCTTAACGTGAG
TTTTCGTTCCACTGAGCGTCAGACCCCGTAGAAAAGATCAAAGGATCTTCTTGAGATCCTTTTTTTCTGC
GCGTAATCTGCTGCTTGCAAACAAAAAAACCACCGCTACCAGCGGTGGTTTGTTTGCCGGATCAAGAGCT
ACCAACTCTTTTTCCGAAGGTAACTGGCTTCAGCAGAGCGCAGATACCAAATACTGTTCTTCTAGTGTAG
CCGTAGTTAGGCCACCACTTCAAGAACTCTGTAGCACCGCCTACATACCTCGCTCTGCTAATCCTGTTAC
CAGTGGCTGCTGCCAGTGGCGATAAGTCGTGTCTTACCGGGTTGGACTCAAGACGATAGTTACCGGATAA
GGCGCAGCGGTCGGGCTGAACGGGGGGTTCGTGCACACAGCCCAGCTTGGAGCGAACGACCTACACCGAA
CTGAGATACCTACAGCGTGAGCTATGAGAAAGCGCCACGCTTCCCGAAGGGAGAAAGGCGGACAGGTATC
CGGTAAGCGGCAGGGTCGGAACAGGAGAGCGCACGAGGGAGCTTCCAGGGGGAAACGCCTGGTATCTTTA
TAGTCCTGTCGGGTTTCGCCACCTCTGACTTGAGCGTCGATTTTTGTGATGCTCGTCAGGGGGGCGGAGC
CTATGGAAAAACGCCAGCAACGCGGCCTTTTTACGGTTCCTGGCCTTTTGCTGGCCTTTTGCTCACATGT
TCTTTCCTGCGTTATCCCCTGATTCTGTGGATAACCGTATTACCGCCATGCATTAGTTATTAATAGTAAT
CAATTACGGGGTCATTAGTTCATAGCCCATATATGGAGTTCCGCGTTACATAACTTACGGTAAATGGCCC
GCCTGGCTGACCGCCCAACGACCCCCGCCCATTGACGTCAATAATGACGTATGTTCCCATAGTAACGCCA
ATAGGGACTTTCCATTGACGTCAATGGGTGGAGTATTTACGGTAAACTGCCCACTTGGCAGTACATCAAG
TGTATCATATGCCAAGTACGCCCCCTATTGACGTCAATGACGGTAAATGGCCCGCCTGGCATTATGCCCA
GTACATGACCTTATGGGACTTTCCTACTTGGCAGTACATCTACGTATTAGTCATCGCTATTACCATGGTG
ATGCGGTTTTGGCAGTACATCAATGGGCGTGGATAGCGGTTTGACTCACGGGGATTTCCAAGTCTCCACC
CCATTGACGTCAATGGGAGTTTGTTTTGGCACCAAAATCAACGGGACTTTCCAAAATGTCGTAACAACTC
CGCCCCATTGACGCAAATGGGCGGTAGGCGTGTACGGTGGGAGGTCTATATAAGCAGAGCTGGTTTAGTG
AACCGTCAGATCCGCTAGCATTGCCACCATGGTGAGTGTGATTAAACCAGAGATGAAGATGAGGTACTAC
ATGGACGGCTCCGTCAATGGGCATGAGTTCACAATTGAAGGTGAAGGCACAGGCAGACCTTACGAGGGAC
ATCAAGAGATGACACTACGCGTCACAATGGCCAAGGGCGGGCCAATGCCTTTCGCGTTTGACTTAGTGTC
ACACGTGTTCTGTTACGGCCACAGACCTTTTACTAAATATCCAGAAGAGATACCAGACTATTTCAAACAA
GCATTTCCTGAAGGCCTGTCATGGGAAAGGTCGTTGGAGTTCGAAGATGGTGGGTCCGCTTCAGTCAGTG
CGCATATAAGCCTTAGAGGAAACACCTTCTACCACAAATCCAAATTTACTGGGGTTAACTTTCCTGCCGA
TGGTCCTATCATGCAAAACCAAAGTGTTGATTGGGAGCCATCAACCGAGAAAATTACTGCCAGCGACGGA
GTTCTGAAGGGTGATGTTACGATGTACCTAAAACTTGAAGGAGGCGGCAATCACAAATGCCAATTCAAGA
CTACTTACAAGGCGGCAAAAAAGATTCTTAAAATGCCAGGAAGCCATTACATCAGCCATCGCCTCGTCAG
GAAAACCGAAGGCAACATTACTGAGCTGGTAGAAGATGCAGTAGCTCATTCCGGATCTCGAGCTCAAGCT
AGCTTCGAATTCGGCACGAGGCAGATTCTTCCTACCTTAGTTCGGCTCCTGCATCATGATGATCCAGAAG
TGTTAGCAGATACCTGCTGGGCTATTTCCTACCTTACTGATGGTCCAAATGAACGAATTGGCATGGTGGT
GAAAACAGGAGTTGTGCCCCAACTTGTGAAGCTTCTAGGAGCTTCTGAATTGCCAATTGTGACTCCTGCC
CTAAGAGCCATAGGGAATATTGTCACTGGTACAGATGAACAGACTCAGGTTGTGATTGATGCAGGAGCAC
TCGCCGTCTTTCCCAGCCTGCTCACCAACCCCAAAACTAACATTCAGAAGGAAGCTACGTGGACAATGTC
AAACATCACAGCCGGCCGCCAGGACCAGATACAGCAAGTTGTGAATCATGGATTAGTCCCATTCCTTGTC
AGTGTTCTCTCTAAGGCAGATTTTAAGACACAAAAGGAAGCTGTGTGGGCCGTGACCAACTATACCAGTG
GTGGAACAGTTGAACAGATTGTGTACCTTGTTCACTGTGGCATAATAGAACCGTTGATGAACCTCTTAAC
TGCAAAAGATACCAAGATTATTCTGGTTATCCTGGATGCCATTTCAAATATCTTTCAGGCTGCTGAGAAA
CTAGGTGAAACTGAGAAACTTAGTATAATGATTGAAGAATGTGGAGGCTTAGACAAAATTGAAGCTCTAC
AAAACCATGAAAATGAGTCTGTGTATAAGGCTTCGTTAAGCTTAATTGAGAAGTATTTCTCTGTAGAGGA
AGAGGAAGATCAAAACGTTGTACCAGAAACTACCTCTGAAGGCTACACTTTCCAAGTTCAGGATGGGGCT
CCTGGGACCTTTAACTTTTAGATCATGTAGCTGAGACATAAATTTGTTGTGTACTAAAAAAAAAAAAAAA
AAACTCGACGGTACCGGAACTGCAGCAGAGAATTCGGGAAACTCGAGAACAAAGCTTGAATAAGCGGCCG
CGACTCTAGATCATAATCAGCCATACCACATTTGTAGAGGTTTTACTTGCTTTAAAAAACCTCCCACACC
TCCCCCTGAACCTGAAACATAAAATGAATGCAATTGTTGTTGTTAACTTGTTTATTGCAGCTTATAATGG
TTACAAATAAAGCAATAGCATCACAAATTTCACAAATAAAGCATTTTTTTCACTGCATTCTAGTTGTGGT
TTGTCCAAACTCATCAATGTATCTTAAGGCGTAAATTGTAAGCGTTAATATTTTGTTAAAATTCGCGTTA
AATTTTTGTTAAATCAGCTCATTTTTTAACCAATAGGCCGAAATCGGCAAAATCCCTTATAAATCAAAAG
AATAGACCGAGATAGGGT
[37 nt withheld, positions 4919-4955]
AAAGAACGTGGACTCCAACGTCAAAGG
[49 nt withheld, positions 4983-5031]
T
[91 nt withheld, positions 5033-5123]
G
[124 nt withheld, positions 5125-5248]
CAGGTGGCACTTTTCGGGGAAATGTGCGCGGAACCCCTATTTGTTTATTTTTCTAAATACATTCAAATAT
GTATCCGCTCATGAGACAATAACCCTGATAAATGCTTCAATAATATTGAAAAAGGAAGAGTCCTGAGGCG
GAAAGAACCAGCTGTGGAATGTGTGTCAGTTAGGGTGTGGAAAGTCCCCAGGCTCCCCAGCAGGCAGAAG
TATGCAAAGCATGCATCTCAATTAGTCAGCAACCAGGTGTGGAAAGTCCCCAGGCTCCCCAGCAGGCAGA
AGTATGCAAAGCATGCATCTCAATTAGTCAGCAACCATAGTCCCGCCCCTAACTC
